>Addgene plasmid #31705 | pMXs-B1 | addgene partial sequence | sequence record 45178 | pMX-S1811 5'-GACGGCATCGCAGCTTGGATACAC-3'
GTGGACCATCCTCTAGACTGCCGGATCTAGCTAGTTAATTAAGGATCCGTTAACAAGCTTCGGAGAGGGA
GTCCAAAATCCTCTTACTCTTAAGAGTCAGACATTCTGAGATTGCCAGTGTTATTCATGTTTAAGTCTGT
GTAAATAATTGAGCTTATTAATGTTTGAAGTAACACAACCCCATTTGCACTCTTAACGGAAGGCAAACTT
GTTTTAGAAATAGTAACTCACAGTTCACTTACTTGCTGTGTGTGTGTGTGTGTGTTTATCCAGGTGAGTC
TGCAGATCTGGCAAAGAAGAGTTCGTGGAAGACTTCAAGGTTACACTCCTGGAGTATGCCTTGGCCATGT
CAAAGTGCTAACAGTGCAGGTAGCTTTTTGAGTTCTACTGCAGTGCCAGCACTTCTTACATTACCATGGT
GATTTAATCAGAGGCCGCTGAGTCCCCTGGTTTCTGCATAGTTAGATTGTGGATGTTTTTGAGCTGCTCC
TTGTAATGTGTGAATTCGTATACACTAGTGACTACAAGGACGACGATGACAAGTGATAAATAACTTCGTA
TAATGTATGCTATACGAAGTTATTCTAGTATTTAAATGCCCTCGAGCTGACTGCGGCCGCCAGCACAGTG
GTCGACGATAAAATAAAAGATTTTATTTAGTCTCCAGAAAAAGGGGGGAATGAAAGACCCCACCTGTAGG
TTTGGCAAGCTAGCTTAAGTAACGCCATTTTGCAAGGCATGGAAAAATACATAACTGAGAATAGAGAAGT
TCAGATCAAGGTCAGGAACAGATGGAACAGCTGAATATGGGCCAAACAGGATATCTGTGGTAAGCAGTTC
CTGCCCCGGCTCAGGGCCAAGAACAGATGGAACAGCTGAA
