[The description below was written by a language model from this plasmid's Addgene catalogue record.]
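Description:
pMXs-B1 is a retroviral mammalian expression plasmid built on the pMXs backbone (about 4.6 kb without insert), a Moloney murine leukemia virus-derived vector family in which the cargo sits between viral long terminal repeats and is carried into target cells as a packaged retroviral genome. In vectors of this type the 5′ LTR normally serves as the promoter for the insert and a packaging signal directs encapsidation of the transcript when the plasmid is introduced into a packaging cell line. The record itself provides no feature table, so these elements, and the absence or presence of any mammalian selection marker, are not explicitly documented here. In bacteria the plasmid is maintained at high copy number and selected with ampicillin.

The payload is a 441 bp mouse genomic fragment annotated as miR-106a, cloned by restriction digestion between HindIII (5′) and EcoRI (3′), with both sites retained so that the insert can be excised or exchanged. A fragment of this length is consistent with a microRNA hairpin plus flanking sequence that the host cell's microRNA-processing machinery would convert to the mature miRNA after transcription, though the record does not spell out the exact boundaries or whether neighbouring miRNAs are included.

The associated publication concerns microRNA effects on somatic cell reprogramming, specifically the enhancement of reprogramming by the miR-302-367 cluster through acceleration of a mesenchymal-to-epithelial transition. pMXs-B1 therefore appears to be one of a set of retroviral miRNA expression constructs used to deliver stable miRNA overexpression to cells in that context. The specific role of miR-106a in those experiments is not stated in the record.
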