Addgene plasmid #31705: pMXs-B1
Depositing lab: Duanqing Pei. Depositing organization: Chinese Academy of Science. Publication: MicroRNA cluster 302-367 enhances somatic cell reprogramming by accelerating a mesenchymal-to-epithelial transition. Liao B, Bao X, Liu L, Feng S, Zovoilis A, Liu W, Xue Y, Cai J, Guo X, Qin B, Zhang R, Wu J, Lai L, Teng M, Niu L, Zhang B, Esteban MA, Pei D. J Biol Chem. 2011 May 13. 286(19):17359-64. 10.1074/jbc.C111.235960 PubMed 21454525.
Backbone
  Vector backbone: pMXs
  Backbone size w/o insert (bp): 4600
  Vector type: Mammalian Expression, Retroviral
Growth in bacteria
  Bacterial resistance: Ampicillin, 100 μg/mL
  Growth temperature: 37°C
  Growth strain: DH5alpha
  Copy number: High Copy
Gene/Insert
  Gene/Insert name: miR-106a
  Species: M. musculus (mouse)
  Insert size (bp): 441
  Cloning method: Restriction Enzyme; 5′ cloning site HindIII (not destroyed); 3′ cloning site EcoRI (not destroyed)
  Sequencing primers: 5′ gacggcatcgcagcttggat
Terms and licenses: Academic/Nonprofit Terms; Industry Terms: Not Available to Industry
How to cite: pMXs-B1 was a gift from Duanqing Pei (Addgene plasmid # 31705 ; http://n2t.net/addgene:31705 ; RRID:Addgene_31705)
